>Addgene plasmid #161373 | pDONR221-SLC6A17_STOP | addgene full sequence | sequence record 416406 | Addgene NGS Result
CTTTCCTGCGTTATCCCCTGATTCTGTGGATAACCGTATTACCGCCTTTGAGTGAGCTGATACCGCTCGC
CGCAGCCGAACGACCGAGCGCAGCGAGTCAGTGAGCGAGGAAGCGGAAGAGCGCCCAATACGCAAACCGC
CTCTCCCCGCGCGTTGGCCGATTCATTAATGCAGCTGGCACGACAGGTTTCCCGACTGGAAAGCGGGCAG
TGAGCGCAACGCAATTAATACGCGTACCGCTAGCCAGGAAGAGTTTGTAGAAACGCAAAAAGGCCATCCG
TCAGGATGGCCTTCTGCTTAGTTTGATGCCTGGCAGTTTATGGCGGGCGTCCTGCCCGCCACCCTCCGGG
CCGTTGCTTCACAACGTTCAAATCCGCTCCCGGCGGATTTGTCCTACTCAGGAGAGCGTTCACCGACAAA
CAACAGATAAAACGAAAGGCCCAGTCTTCCGACTGAGCCTTTCGTTTTATTTGATGCCTGGCAGTTCCCT
ACTCTCGCGTTAACGCTAGCATGGATGTTTTCCCAGTCACGACGTTGTAAAACGACGGCCAGTCTTAAGC
TCGGGCCCCAAATAATGATTTTATTTTGACTGATAGTGACCTGTTCGTTGCAACACATTGATGAGCAATG
CTTTTTTATAATGCCAACTTTGTACAAAAAAGCAGGCTCCACCATGCCCAAGAACAGCAAGGTGACCCAG
CGGGAGCACAGCTCCGAGCACGTGACAGAGTCCGTGGCAGACCTGCTGGCCCTGGAGGAGCCTGTGGATT
ACAAGCAGTCCGTGCTGAACGTGGCAGGAGAGGCAGGAGGCAAGCAGAAGGCAGTGGAGGAGGAGCTGGA
CGCAGAGGATAGGCCTGCCTGGAATTCTAAGCTGCAGTACATCCTGGCACAGATCGGCTTCAGCGTGGGA
CTGGGCAACATCTGGCGCTTTCCATATCTGTGCCAGAAGAATGGCGGCGGCGCCTACCTGGTGCCTTATC
TGGTGCTGCTGATCATCATCGGCATCCCACTGTTCTTTCTGGAGCTGGCAGTGGGACAGAGGATCAGGAG
AGGAAGCATCGGCGTGTGGCACTACATCTGTCCACGCCTGGGCGGCATCGGCTTCTCTAGCTGCATCGTG
TGCCTGTTTGTGGGCCTGTACTATAACGTGATCATCGGCTGGTCTATCTTCTACTTCTTTAAGAGCTTTC
AGTATCCTCTGCCATGGAGCGAGTGCCCAGTGGTGCGGAATGGATCCGTGGCAGTGGTGGAGGCAGAGTG
TGAGAAGTCCTCTGCCACCACATACTTCTGGTATAGAGAGGCCCTGGACATCAGCGATTCCATCTCTGAG
AGCGGCGGCCTGAACTGGAAGATGACCCTGTGCCTGCTGGTGGCCTGGAGCATCGTGGGCATGGCCGTGG
TGAAGGGCATCCAGAGCTCCGGCAAAGTGATGTACTTCTCTAGCCTGTTTCCCTATGTGGTGCTGGCCTG
TTTCCTGGTGCGGGGACTGCTGCTGAGAGGAGCCGTGGACGGCATCCTGCACATGTTTACCCCCAAGCTG
GACAAGATGCTGGATCCTCAAGTGTGGAGGGAGGCCGCCACACAGGTGTTCTTTGCACTGGGACTGGGAT
TCGGAGGCGTGATCGCCTTTTCCTCTTACAACAAGCAGGACAACAATTGCCACTTCGATGCCGCCCTGGT
GTCCTTTATCAATTTCTTTACCTCTGTGCTGGCCACACTGGTGGTGTTCGCCGTGCTGGGCTTTAAGGCC
AACATCATGAATGAGAAGTGCGTGGTGGAGAACGCCGAGAAGATCCTGGGCTATCTGAACACCAATGTGC
TGTCCCGCGACCTGATCCCCCCTCACGTGAACTTCTCTCACCTGACCACAAAGGATTACATGGAGATGTA
TAATGTGATCATGACCGTGAAGGAGGACCAGTTTTCTGCCCTGGGACTGGATCCATGCCTGCTGGAGGAC
GAGCTGGATAAGAGCGTGCAGGGCACAGGCCTGGCCTTCATCGCCTTTACCGAGGCCATGACACACTTCC
CAGCCTCCCCCTTTTGGTCTGTGATGTTCTTTCTGATGCTGATCAATCTGGGCCTGGGCTCCATGATCGG
CACCATGGCCGGCATCACCACACCAATCATCGACACCTTCAAGGTGCCCAAGGAGATGTTTACAGTGGGC
TGCTGCGTGTTCGCCTTTCTGGTGGGACTGCTGTTCGTGCAGCGGTCCGGCAACTACTTCGTGACAATGT
TTGACGATTATTCTGCCACCCTGCCTCTGACACTGATCGTGATCCTGGAGAATATCGCCGTGGCCTGGAT
CTACGGCACCAAGAAGTTCATGCAGGAGCTGACAGAGATGCTGGGCTTTAGGCCCTATCGCTTCTACTTT
TATATGTGGAAGTTCGTGAGCCCTCTGTGCATGGCCGTGCTGACCACAGCCTCCATCATCCAGCTGGGAG
TGACCCCACCAGGATACAGCGCCTGGATCAAGGAGGAGGCAGCAGAGCGGTACCTGTATTTTCCTAACTG
GGCCATGGCCCTGCTGATCACCCTGATCGTGGTGGCCACACTGCCCATCCCTGTGGTGTTCGTGCTGAGA
CACTTTCACCTGCTGTCTGATGGCAGCAATACACTGTCCGTGTCTTACAAGAAGGGCCGGATGATGAAGG
ACATCTCCAACCTGGAGGAGAATGATGAGACCAGATTCATCCTGAGCAAGGTGCCATCCGAGGCCCCATC
TCCCATGCCTACACACAGGAGCTATCTGGGACCTGGAAGCACCTCCCCACTGGAGACATCTGGCAACCCA
AATGGCCGCTACGGAAGCGGATATCTGCTGGCAAGCACCCCCGAGTCCGAGCTGTAAGACCCAGCTTTCT
TGTACAAAGTTGGCATTATAAGAAAGCATTGCTTATCAATTTGTTGCAACGAACAGGTCACTATCAGTCA
AAATAAAATCATTATTTGCCATCCAGCTGATATCCCCTATAGTGAGTCGTATTACATGGTCATAGCTGTT
TCCTGGCAGCTCTGGCCCGTGTCTCAAAATCTCTGATGTTACATTGCACAAGATAAAAATATATCATCAT
GAACAATAAAACTGTCTGCTTACATAAACAGTAATACAAGGGGTGTTATGAGCCATATTCAACGGGAAAC
GTCGAGGCCGCGATTAAATTCCAACATGGATGCTGATTTATATGGGTATAAATGGGCTCGCGATAATGTC
GGGCAATCAGGTGCGACAATCTATCGCTTGTATGGGAAGCCCGATGCGCCAGAGTTGTTTCTGAAACATG
GCAAAGGTAGCGTTGCCAATGATGTTACAGATGAGATGGTCAGACTAAACTGGCTGACGGAATTTATGCC
TCTTCCGACCATCAAGCATTTTATCCGTACTCCTGATGATGCATGGTTACTCACCACTGCGATCCCCGGA
AAAACAGCATTCCAGGTATTAGAAGAATATCCTGATTCAGGTGAAAATATTGTTGATGCGCTGGCAGTGT
TCCTGCGCCGGTTGCATTCGATTCCTGTTTGTAATTGTCCTTTTAACAGCGATCGCGTATTTCGTCTCGC
TCAGGCGCAATCACGAATGAATAACGGTTTGGTTGATGCGAGTGATTTTGATGACGAGCGTAATGGCTGG
CCTGTTGAACAAGTCTGGAAAGAAATGCATAAACTTTTGCCATTCTCACCGGATTCAGTCGTCACTCATG
GTGATTTCTCACTTGATAACCTTATTTTTGACGAGGGGAAATTAATAGGTTGTATTGATGTTGGACGAGT
CGGAATCGCAGACCGATACCAGGATCTTGCCATCCTATGGAACTGCCTCGGTGAGTTTTCTCCTTCATTA
CAGAAACGGCTTTTTCAAAAATATGGTATTGATAATCCTGATATGAATAAATTGCAGTTTCATTTGATGC
TCGATGAGTTTTTCTAATCAGAATTGGTTAATTGGTTGTAACACTGGCAGAGCATTACGCTGACTTGACG
GGACGGCGCAAGCTCATGACCAAAATCCCTTAACGTGAGTTACGCGTCGTTCCACTGAGCGTCAGACCCC
GTAGAAAAGATCAAAGGATCTTCTTGAGATCCTTTTTTTCTGCGCGTAATCTGCTGCTTGCAAACAAAAA
AACCACCGCTACCAGCGGTGGTTTGTTTGCCGGATCAAGAGCTACCAACTCTTTTTCCGAAGGTAACTGG
CTTCAGCAGAGCGCAGATACCAAATACTGTTCTTCTAGTGTAGCCGTAGTTAGGCCACCACTTCAAGAAC
TCTGTAGCACCGCCTACATACCTCGCTCTGCTAATCCTGTTACCAGTGGCTGCTGCCAGTGGCGATAAGT
CGTGTCTTACCGGGTTGGACTCAAGACGATAGTTACCGGATAAGGCGCAGCGGTCGGGCTGAACGGGGGG
TTCGTGCACACAGCCCAGCTTGGAGCGAACGACCTACACCGAACTGAGATACCTACAGCGTGAGCTATGA
GAAAGCGCCACGCTTCCCGAAGGGAGAAAGGCGGACAGGTATCCGGTAAGCGGCAGGGTCGGAACAGGAG
AGCGCACGAGGGAGCTTCCAGGGGGAAACGCCTGGTATCTTTATAGTCCTGTCGGGTTTCGCCACCTCTG
ACTTGAGCGTCGATTTTTGTGATGCTCGTCAGGGGGGCGGAGCCTATGGAAAAACGCCAGCAACGCGGCC
TTTTTACGGTTCCTGGCCTTTTGCTGGCCTTTTGCTCACATGTT
Features (pLannotate 1.2.2; 10 found; start..end, strand, type, name):
    121..213     +  CDS            lacI (fragment): lac repressor; lacI; The lac repressor binds to the lac operator to inhibit transcription in E. coli. This inhibition can be relieved by adding lactose or isopropyl-β-D-thiogalactopyranoside (IPTG).
    268..295     -  terminator     rrnB T2 terminator: transcription terminator T2 from the E. coli rrnB gene
    427..470     +  terminator     rrnB T1 terminator: Escherichia coli rrnB; transcription terminator T1 from the E. coli rrnB gene
    517..553     -  CDS            lacZα (fragment): LacZα fragment of β-galactosidase; lacZ fragment
    569..668     +  protein_bind   attL1: mutant version of attL; recombination site for the Gateway® LR reaction LR Clonase™
    674..2854    +  CDS            SLC6A17: S6A17_HUMAN - Also known as NTT4. Experimental evidence at protein level: Swiss-Prot protein existence level 1. Functions as a sodium-dependent vesicular transporter selective for proline, glycine, leucine and alanine. In contrast to other members of this neurotransmitter transporter family, does not appear to be chloride-dependent (By similarity). From Homo sapiens (Human).
   2859..2958    -  protein_bind   attL2: mutant version of attL; recombination site for the Gateway® LR reaction LR Clonase™
   2976..2994    -  promoter       T7 promoter: promoter for bacteriophage T7 RNA polymerase
   3128..3937    +  CDS            KanR: aminoglycoside phosphotransferase; aph(3')-Ia; confers resistance to kanamycin in bacteria or G418 (Geneticin®) in eukaryotes
   4084..4672    +  rep_origin     ori: high-copy-number ColE1/pMB1/pBR322/pUC origin of replication
