[The description below was written by a language model from this plasmid's Addgene catalogue record and pLannotate feature annotations shown in this document.]
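Description:
pDONR221-SLC6A17_STOP is a Gateway entry clone built on the pDONR221 backbone, carrying a codon-optimized open reading frame for human SLC6A17 (also known as NTT4). It belongs to a large collection of solute carrier transporter clones. The sequenced plasmid is about 4.7 kb and is maintained in E. coli through a high-copy ColE1/pUC-type origin, with selection by a kanamycin resistance gene (aminoglycoside phosphotransferase). Although the catalogue lists the vector type as mammalian expression, the feature table shows no eukaryotic promoter or polyadenylation signal around the insert. The plasmid therefore serves as a shuttle for the ORF rather than as an expression vector in its own right.

The roughly 2.2 kb SLC6A17 coding sequence sits between attL1 and attL2 sites, the recombination sites used in the Gateway LR reaction to move an insert directionally into any attR-containing destination vector. SLC6A17 is annotated as a sodium-dependent vesicular transporter selective for proline, glycine, leucine and alanine. This version keeps a stop codon at the end of the ORF, so after transfer the protein is made with a native C-terminus and cannot be fused to C-terminal tags supplied by the destination vector; N-terminal fusions remain possible. A companion clone without the stop codon exists for C-terminal tagging.

Upstream of attL1 lie rrnB T1 and T2 terminators, which shield the insert from read-through transcription in bacteria. A T7 promoter sits just beyond attL2, facing back toward the insert. Short lacI and lacZα fragments are backbone remnants with no evident function. M13 forward and reverse primer sites flank the cassette for sequence verification.
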