Addgene plasmid #161373: pDONR221-SLC6A17_STOP
Purpose: Gateway entry clone with codon-optimized ORF sequence for subcloning into custom expression vectors. Contains a STOP codon at the end of the codon-optimized ORF sequence.
Depositing lab: RESOLUTE Consortium & Giulio Superti-Furga. Depositing organization: CeMM Research Center for Molecular Medicine. Publication: The RESOLUTE consortium: unlocking SLC transporters for drug discovery. Superti-Furga G, Lackner D, Wiedmer T, Ingles-Prieto A, Barbosa B, Girardi E, Goldmann U, Gurtl B, Klavins K, Klimek C, Lindinger S, Lineiro-Retes E, Muller AC, Onstein S, Redinger G, Reil D, Sedlyarov V, Wolf G, Crawford M, Everley R, ... Steppan CM. Nat Rev Drug Discov. 2020 Jul;19(7):429-430. doi: 10.1038/d41573-020-00056-6. PubMed 32265506.
Backbone
  Vector backbone: pDONR221
  Backbone manufacturer: ThermoFisher Scientific
  Backbone size w/o insert (bp): 2550
  Vector type: Mammalian Expression
Growth in bacteria
  Bacterial resistance: Kanamycin, 50 μg/mL
  Growth temperature: 37°C
  Growth strain: NEB Stable
  Copy number: High Copy
Gene/Insert
  Gene/Insert name: SLC6A17
  Species: H. sapiens (human)
  Insert size (bp): 2184
  Entrez Gene: SLC6A17 (a.k.a. MRT48, NTT4)
  Cloning method: Gateway Cloning
  Sequencing primers: 5′ M13-fwd; 3′ M13-rev
Terms and licenses: Academic/Nonprofit Terms; Industry Terms
Depositor comments: This plasmid contains a STOP codon at the end of the codon-optimized ORF. For the version of this plasmid that does not contain a STOP codon, please see Addgene plasmid 132207 For more information on the full Resolute plasmid collection, please see www.addgene.org/depositor-collections/re-solute/. Please provide your feedback on this plasmid to the RESOLUTE consortium by filling out their RESOLUTE repository feedback form: https://forms.office.com/Pages/ResponsePage.aspx?id=0e05yklzmkS7rjFGQL4N7z4feCLQvEJAmVcOCM_u885UN1JJRko0Ukg4TVQwNTZLOUxPQVJWT1NHUCQlQCN0PWcu
How to cite: pDONR221-SLC6A17_STOP was a gift from RESOLUTE Consortium & Giulio Superti-Furga (Addgene plasmid # 161373 ; http://n2t.net/addgene:161373 ; RRID:Addgene_161373)
