>Addgene plasmid #161373 | pDONR221-SLC6A17_STOP | depositor partial sequence | sequence record 312681 | Codon-optimized ORF of SLC6A17
ATGCCCAAGAACAGCAAGGTGACCCAGCGGGAGCACAGCTCCGAGCACGTGACAGAGTCCGTGGCAGACC
TGCTGGCCCTGGAGGAGCCTGTGGATTACAAGCAGTCCGTGCTGAACGTGGCAGGAGAGGCAGGAGGCAA
GCAGAAGGCAGTGGAGGAGGAGCTGGACGCAGAGGATAGGCCTGCCTGGAATTCTAAGCTGCAGTACATC
CTGGCACAGATCGGCTTCAGCGTGGGACTGGGCAACATCTGGCGCTTTCCATATCTGTGCCAGAAGAATG
GCGGCGGCGCCTACCTGGTGCCTTATCTGGTGCTGCTGATCATCATCGGCATCCCACTGTTCTTTCTGGA
GCTGGCAGTGGGACAGAGGATCAGGAGAGGAAGCATCGGCGTGTGGCACTACATCTGTCCACGCCTGGGC
GGCATCGGCTTCTCTAGCTGCATCGTGTGCCTGTTTGTGGGCCTGTACTATAACGTGATCATCGGCTGGT
CTATCTTCTACTTCTTTAAGAGCTTTCAGTATCCTCTGCCATGGAGCGAGTGCCCAGTGGTGCGGAATGG
ATCCGTGGCAGTGGTGGAGGCAGAGTGTGAGAAGTCCTCTGCCACCACATACTTCTGGTATAGAGAGGCC
CTGGACATCAGCGATTCCATCTCTGAGAGCGGCGGCCTGAACTGGAAGATGACCCTGTGCCTGCTGGTGG
CCTGGAGCATCGTGGGCATGGCCGTGGTGAAGGGCATCCAGAGCTCCGGCAAAGTGATGTACTTCTCTAG
CCTGTTTCCCTATGTGGTGCTGGCCTGTTTCCTGGTGCGGGGACTGCTGCTGAGAGGAGCCGTGGACGGC
ATCCTGCACATGTTTACCCCCAAGCTGGACAAGATGCTGGATCCTCAAGTGTGGAGGGAGGCCGCCACAC
AGGTGTTCTTTGCACTGGGACTGGGATTCGGAGGCGTGATCGCCTTTTCCTCTTACAACAAGCAGGACAA
CAATTGCCACTTCGATGCCGCCCTGGTGTCCTTTATCAATTTCTTTACCTCTGTGCTGGCCACACTGGTG
GTGTTCGCCGTGCTGGGCTTTAAGGCCAACATCATGAATGAGAAGTGCGTGGTGGAGAACGCCGAGAAGA
TCCTGGGCTATCTGAACACCAATGTGCTGTCCCGCGACCTGATCCCCCCTCACGTGAACTTCTCTCACCT
GACCACAAAGGATTACATGGAGATGTATAATGTGATCATGACCGTGAAGGAGGACCAGTTTTCTGCCCTG
GGACTGGATCCATGCCTGCTGGAGGACGAGCTGGATAAGAGCGTGCAGGGCACAGGCCTGGCCTTCATCG
CCTTTACCGAGGCCATGACACACTTCCCAGCCTCCCCCTTTTGGTCTGTGATGTTCTTTCTGATGCTGAT
CAATCTGGGCCTGGGCTCCATGATCGGCACCATGGCCGGCATCACCACACCAATCATCGACACCTTCAAG
GTGCCCAAGGAGATGTTTACAGTGGGCTGCTGCGTGTTCGCCTTTCTGGTGGGACTGCTGTTCGTGCAGC
GGTCCGGCAACTACTTCGTGACAATGTTTGACGATTATTCTGCCACCCTGCCTCTGACACTGATCGTGAT
CCTGGAGAATATCGCCGTGGCCTGGATCTACGGCACCAAGAAGTTCATGCAGGAGCTGACAGAGATGCTG
GGCTTTAGGCCCTATCGCTTCTACTTTTATATGTGGAAGTTCGTGAGCCCTCTGTGCATGGCCGTGCTGA
CCACAGCCTCCATCATCCAGCTGGGAGTGACCCCACCAGGATACAGCGCCTGGATCAAGGAGGAGGCAGC
AGAGCGGTACCTGTATTTTCCTAACTGGGCCATGGCCCTGCTGATCACCCTGATCGTGGTGGCCACACTG
CCCATCCCTGTGGTGTTCGTGCTGAGACACTTTCACCTGCTGTCTGATGGCAGCAATACACTGTCCGTGT
CTTACAAGAAGGGCCGGATGATGAAGGACATCTCCAACCTGGAGGAGAATGATGAGACCAGATTCATCCT
GAGCAAGGTGCCATCCGAGGCCCCATCTCCCATGCCTACACACAGGAGCTATCTGGGACCTGGAAGCACC
TCCCCACTGGAGACATCTGGCAACCCAAATGGCCGCTACGGAAGCGGATATCTGCTGGCAAGCACCCCCG
AGTCCGAGCTGTAA
